Addgene plasmid #238038: ADEPT-pTarget-Msp5
Purpose: Encodes sfGFP under lac promoter. Expresses a self-targeting mismatched guide RNA as part of the ADEPT system. Carries oriT and kanamycin resistance.
Depositing lab: Lingchong You. Depositing organization: Duke University. Publication: Population-level amplification of gene regulation by programmable gene transfer. Son HI, Hamrick GS, Shende AR, Kim K, Yang K, Huang TJ, You L. Nat Chem Biol. 2025 Jan 8. doi: 10.1038/s41589-024-01817-9. PubMed 39779901.
Backbone
  Vector backbone: ADEPT-pTarget
  Backbone size w/o insert (bp): 3337
  Vector type: Synthetic Biology
Growth in bacteria
  Bacterial resistance: Kanamycin, 50 μg/mL
  Growth temperature: 37°C
  Growth strain: DH5alpha
  Copy number: High Copy
Gene/Insert
  Gene/Insert name: sfGFP
  gRNA/shRNA sequence: guuuuagagcuagaaauagcaaguuaaaauaaggcuaguccguuaucaacuugaaaaaguggcaccgagucggugc
  Species: Synthetic
  Insert size (bp): 714
  Promoter: lac
  Cloning method: Gibson Cloning
Terms and licenses: Academic/Nonprofit Terms; Industry Terms: Not Available to Industry
How to cite: ADEPT-pTarget-Msp5 was a gift from Lingchong You (Addgene plasmid # 238038 ; http://n2t.net/addgene:238038 ; RRID:Addgene_238038)
