[The description below was written by a language model from this plasmid's Addgene catalogue record and pLannotate feature annotations shown in this document.]
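Description:
ADEPT-pTarget-Msp5 is a small (about 4 kb) bacterial synthetic-biology plasmid built on the ADEPT-pTarget backbone and used as the mobilizable "target" component of the ADEPT programmable gene transfer system. It replicates in E. coli from a high-copy ColE1/pUC-type origin and is selected with kanamycin through the neo (nptII) aminoglycoside phosphotransferase gene, which is followed by a lambda t0 terminator. An F-plasmid origin of transfer (oriT) allows the plasmid to be mobilized by conjugation when the transfer machinery is supplied in trans by the donor cell. Short annotated fragments of an RSF origin, the Tn5 transposase and a composite tag appear to be cloning remnants or partial sequence matches rather than functional parts.

The plasmid carries two payloads. The first is a 714 bp superfolder GFP reporter transcribed from the lac promoter with its CAP binding site and lac operator, so expression can be repressed by LacI and relieved by IPTG. This cassette is closed by rrnB T1 and T7Te terminators. The second is a single guide RNA cassette in which a PLtetO-1 promoter, a lambda PL derivative bearing tet operator sites, drives a spacer joined to the Streptococcus pyogenes Cas9 scaffold, ending in an rrnB-derived region containing the T1 terminator. According to the record, this guide is self-targeting but mismatched, meaning it is directed at the plasmid itself with imperfect complementarity. The record does not state the exact target site or the number of mismatches, and no Cas9 is encoded here, so the nuclease must come from another source. The associated publication concerns population-level amplification of gene regulation through gene transfer, and the sfGFP signal provides a fluorescent readout from cells carrying the plasmid.
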