Features (pLannotate 1.2.2; 18 found; start..end, strand, type, name):
      1..589     +  rep_origin     ori: high-copy-number ColE1/pMB1/pBR322/pUC origin of replication
    784..1074    -  oriT           oriT: origin of transfer for the bacterial F plasmid (Frost et al., 1994)
   1124..1191    +  rep_origin     RSF ori (fragment): Plasmids containing the RSF 1030 origin of replication can be propagated in E. coli cells that contain additional plasmids with compatible origins.
   1239..1285    -  terminator     rrnB T1 terminator: transcription terminator T1 from the E. coli rrnB gene
   1287..1402    -  ncRNA          5S rRNA: Accession: RF00001 - 5S ribosomal RNA
   1511..1528    -  CDS            capTEV™ (fragment): composite tag for in vivo biotinylation, TEV protease cleavage, and 6xHis tagging
   1594..1669    -  misc_RNA       gRNA scaffold: guide RNA scaffold for the Streptococcus pyogenes CRISPR/Cas9 system
   1690..1763    -  promoter       PLtetO-1 promoter: modified phage lambda PL promoter with tet operator sites (Lutz and Bujard, 1997)
   1781..1824    +  terminator     bacterial terminator: putative bacterial transcription terminator
   1874..2002    +  CDS            tnpA (fragment): TN5P_ECOLX - Also known as tnp. Experimental evidence at protein level: Swiss-Prot protein existence level 1. Mediates transposition of transposon Tn5 by a 'cut and paste' mechanism. First, the monomeric transposase binds the 19 bp inverted DNA repeats flanking the transposon. Then, dimerization of the DNA- bound transposase creates a synaptic DNA complex. After nicking of the first DNA strand, excision of the transposon proceeds through a series of intermediates. The transposase then mediates the insertion of the transposon at a new site by strand transfer. The activity of the wild- type tran
   2034..2825    +  CDS            neo: KKA2_KLEPN - Also known as kan, nptII. Experimental evidence at protein level: Swiss-Prot protein existence level 1. Resistance to kanamycin, neomycin, paromomycin, ribostamycin, butirosin and gentamicin B. From Klebsiella pneumoniae.
   2859..2953    +  terminator     lambda t0 terminator: transcription terminator from phage lambda
   3020..3047    -  terminator     T7Te terminator: phage T7 early transcription terminator
   3063..3134    -  terminator     rrnB T1 terminator: transcription terminator T1 from the E. coli rrnB gene
   3146..3859    -  CDS            superfolder GFP: GFP variant that folds robustly even when fused to poorly folded proteins (Pédelacq et al., 2006)
   3897..3913    -  protein_bind   lac operator: The lac repressor binds to the lac operator to inhibit transcription in E. coli. This inhibition can be relieved by adding lactose or isopropyl-β-D-thiogalactopyranoside (IPTG). lac repressor encoded by lacI
   3921..3951    -  promoter       lac promoter: promoter for the E. coli lac operon
   3966..3987    -  protein_bind   CAP binding site: CAP binding activates transcription in the presence of cAMP. E. coli catabolite activator protein
>Addgene plasmid #238038 | ADEPT-pTarget-Msp5 | addgene full sequence | sequence record 471748 | Addgene NGS Result
TTGAGATCCTTTTTTTCTGCGCGTAATCTGCTGCTTGCAAACAAAAAAACCACCGCTACCAGCGGTGGTT
TGTTTGCCGGATCAAGAGCTACCAACTCTTTTTCCGAAGGTAACTGGCTTCAGCAGAGCGCAGATACCAA
ATACTGTCCTTCTAGTGTAGCCGTAGTTAGGCCACCACTTCAAGAACTCTGTAGCACCGCCTACATACCT
CGCTCTGCTAATCCTGTTACCAGTGGCTGCTGCCAGTGGCGATAAGTCGTGTCTTACCGGGTTGGACTCA
AGACGATAGTTACCGGATAAGGCGCAGCGGTCGGGCTGAACGGGGGGTTCGTGCACACAGCCCAGCTTGG
AGCGAACGACCTACACCGAACTGAGATACCTACAGCGTGAGCTATGAGAAAGCGCCACGCTTCCCGAAGG
GAGAAAGGCGGACAGGTATCCGGTAAGCGGCAGGGTCGGAACAGGAGAGCGCACGAGGGAGCTTCCAGGG
GGAAACGCCTGGTATCTTTATAGTCCTGTCGGGTTTCGCCACCTCTGACTTGAGCGTCGATTTTTGTGAT
GCTCGTCAGGGGGGCGGAGCCTGTGGAAAAACGCCAGCAACGCGGCCTTTTTACGGTTCCTGGCCTTTTG
CTGGCCTTTTGCTCACATGTTCTTTCCTGCGTTATCCCCTGATTCTGTGGATAACCGTATTACCGAGGTT
CACCTTAGCCATTAGAGATTACCTTTTTTGAACATAAAATAAAGTTAATTTCGAAACACTAAAATTCATA
ATGCAAACAGGGACGCACCGCTAGCAGCGCCCCTAGCGGTATCCTATAAAAAAACACACCGCGCCGCTAG
CAGCACCCCTAATATAAAATAATGTTTTTTATAAAAATAGTCAGTACCACCCCTACAAAACGGTGTCGGC
GCGTTGTTGTAGCCGCGCCGACACCGCTTTTTTAAATATCATAAAGAGAGTAAGAGAAACTAATTTTTCA
TAACACTCTATTTATAAAGAAAAATCAGCAAAAACTTGTTTTTGCATGGGGTGTGGTGCTTTTGGTGGTG
AGAACCACCAACCTGTTGAGCCTTTTTGTGGAGTGGGTTAAATTATTTACGAATAAAGTCACCAGAGGTG
GCCTTTGAGTGAGCTGATACCGCTCGCCGCAGCCGAACGACCGAGCGCAGCGAGTCAGTGAGCGAGGAAG
CCTGCAGTCTAGACTCGAGTAAGGATCCAGTTCACCGACAAACAACAGATAAAACGAAAGGCCCAGTCTT
TCGACTGAGCCTTTCGTTTTATTTGATGCCTGGCAGTTCCCTACTCTCGCATGGGGAGACCCCACACTAC
CATCGGCGCTACGGCGTTTCACTTCTGAGTTCGGCATGGGGTCAGGTGGGACCACCGCGCTACTGCCGCC
AGGCAAATTCTGTTTTATCAGACCGCTTCTGCGTTCTGATTTAATCTGTATCAGGCTGAAAATCTTCTCT
CATCCGCCAAAACAGCCAAGCTGGAGACCGTTTAAACTCAATGATGATGATGATGATGGTCGACGGCGCT
ATTCAGATCCTCTTCTGAGATGAGTTTTTGTTCGGGCCCAAGCTTCAAAAAAAGCACCGACTCGGTGCCA
CTTTTTCAAGTTGATAACGGACTAGCCTTATTTTAACTTGCTATTTCTAGCTCTAAAACCGTGATACTCC
TAATGTTATGGTCAGTGCGTCCTGCTGATGTGCTCAGTATCTCTATCACTGATAGGGATGTCAATCTCTA
TCACTGATAGGGAAGATCTTTAGAATTCCAGAAATCATCCTTAGCGAAAGCTAAGGATTTTTTTTATCTG
AAATTCTGCCTCGTGATACGCCTATTTTTATAGGTTAATGTCATGATAATAATGGTTTCTTAGACGTCAG
GGACGTCGGAATTGCCAGCTGGGGCGCCCTCTGGTAAGGTTGGGAAGCCCTGCAAAGTAAACTGGATGGC
TTTCTTGCCGCCAAGGATCTGATGGCGCAGGGGATCAAGATCTGATCAAGAGACAGGATGAGGATCGTTT
CGCATGATTGAACAAGATGGATTGCACGCAGGTTCTCCGGCCGCTTGGGTGGAGAGGCTATTCGGCTATG
ACTGGGCACAACAGACAATCGGCTGCTCTGATGCCGCCGTGTTCCGGCTGTCAGCGCAGGGGCGCCCGGT
TCTTTTTGTCAAGACCGACCTGTCCGGTGCCCTGAATGAACTGCAGGACGAGGCAGCGCGGCTATCGTGG
CTGGCCACGACGGGCGTTCCTTGCGCAGCTGTGCTCGACGTTGTCACTGAAGCGGGAAGGGACTGGCTGC
TATTGGGCGAAGTGCCGGGGCAGGATCTCCTGTCATCTCACCTTGCTCCTGCCGAGAAAGTATCCATCAT
GGCTGATGCAATGCGGCGGCTGCATACGCTTGATCCGGCTACCTGCCCATTCGACCACCAAGCGAAACAT
CGCATCGAGCGAGCACGTACTCGGATGGAAGCCGGTCTTGTCGATCAGGATGATCTGGACGAAGAGCATC
AGGGGCTCGCGCCAGCCGAACTGTTCGCCAGGCTCAAGGCGCGCATGCCCGACGGCGAGGATCTCGTCGT
GACCCATGGCGATGCCTGCTTGCCGAATATCATGGTGGAAAATGGCCGCTTTTCTGGATTCATCGACTGT
GGCCGGCTGGGTGTGGCGGACCGCTATCAGGACATAGCGTTGGCTACCCGTGATATTGCTGAAGAGCTTG
GCGGCGAATGGGCTGACCGCTTCCTCGTGCTTTACGGTATCGCCGCTCCCGATTCGCAGCGCATCGCCTT
CTATCGCCTTCTTGACGAGTTCTTCTGAGCGGGACTCTGGGGTTCGAGAGCTCGCTTGGACTCCTGTTGA
TAGATCCAGTAATGACCTCAGAACTCCATCTGGATTTGTTCAGAACGCTCGGTTGCCGCCGGGCGTTTTT
TATTGGTGAGAATCCAAGCACTAGTAACAACTTATATCGTATGGGGCTGACTTCAGGTGCTACCGTGGAG
ACGTATAAACGCAGAAAGGCCCACCCGAAGGTGAGCCAGTGTGACTCTAGTAGAGAGCGTTCACCGACAA
ACAACAGATAAAACGAAAGGCCCAGTCTTTCGACTGAGCCTTTCGTTTTATTTGATGCCTGGTCATTTGT
ACAGTTCATCCATACCATGCGTGATGCCCGCTGCGGTTACGAACTCCAGCAGAACCATATGATCGCGTTT
CTCGTTCGGATCTTTAGACAGAACGCTTTGCGTGCTCAGATAGTGATTGTCTGGCAGCAGAACAGGACCA
TCACCGATTGGAGTGTTTTGCTGGTAGTGATCAGCCAGCTGCACGCTGCCATCCTCCACGTTGTGGCGAA
TTTTAAAATTCGCTTTAATGCCATTTTTTTGTTTATCGGCGGTGATGTAAACATTGTGGCTGTTAAAATT
GTATTCCAGCTTATGGCCCAGGATATTGCCGTCCTCTTTAAAGTCAATGCCTTTCAGCTCAATGCGGTTT
ACCAGGGTATCGCCTTCAAATTTCACTTCCGCACGCGTTTTGTACGTGCCGTCATCCTTAAAGGAAATCG
TGCGTTCCTGCACATAGCCTTCCGGCATGGCGGACTTGAAGAAGTCATGCTGCTTCATATGGTCCGGATA
ACGAGCAAAGCACTGAACACCATAAGTCAGCGTCGTTACCAGAGTCGGCCAAGGAACCGGCAGTTTACCA
GTAGTACAGATGAACTTCAGCGTCAGTTTACCATTAGTTGCGTCACCTTCACCCTCGCCACGCACGGAAA
ACTTATGACCGTTGACATCACCATCCAGTTCCACCAGAATAGGGACGACACCAGTGAACAGCTCTTCGCC
TTTACGCATCTAGTATTTCTCCTCTTTAGCTGTTTCCTGTGTGAAATTGTTATCCGCTCACAATTCCACA
CAACATACGAGCCGGAAGCATAAAGTGTAAAGCCTGGGGTGCCTAATGAGTGAGCTAACTCACATTAATT
GCGTTGCGCAGTTTTCGTTCCACTGAGCGTCAGACCCCGTAGAAAAGATCAAAGGATCTTC
